Addgene plasmid #82019: pACSA_Pcpt_YFP
Purpose: pALM34; control for YFP expression from cyanobacterial phycocyanin truncated promoter
Depositing lab: Brian Pfleger. Depositing organization: University of Wisconsin, Madison. Publication: Synthetic biology toolbox for controlling gene expression in the cyanobacterium Synechococcus sp. strain PCC 7002. Markley AL, Begemann MB, Clarke RE, Gordon GC, Pfleger BF. ACS Synth Biol. 2015 May 15;4(5):595-603. doi: 10.1021/sb500260k. Epub 2014 Sep 25. PubMed 25216157.
Backbone
  Vector backbone: pACSA
  Total vector size (bp): 5008
Growth in bacteria
  Bacterial resistance: Ampicillin, 100 μg/mL
  Growth temperature: 37°C
  Growth strain: DH5alpha
  Copy number: Unknown
Gene/Insert
  Gene/Insert name: YFP
  Promoter: Pcpt
  Cloning method: Gibson Cloning
  Sequencing primers: 5′ GCTTCCGGCTCGTATGTTGTG; 3′ TTGGGTAACGCCAGGGT
Terms and licenses: Academic/Nonprofit Terms; Industry Terms: Not Available to Industry
How to cite: pACSA_Pcpt_YFP was a gift from Brian Pfleger (Addgene plasmid # 82019 ; http://n2t.net/addgene:82019 ; RRID:Addgene_82019)
