[The description below was written by a language model from this plasmid's Addgene catalogue record and pLannotate feature annotations shown in this document.]
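Description:
pACSA_Pcpt_YFP (also designated pALM34) is a 5,008 bp plasmid built on the pACSA backbone. It carries a yellow fluorescent protein reporter under Pcpt, a truncated version of the cyanobacterial phycocyanin promoter. It belongs to a synthetic-biology toolbox for controlling gene expression in the cyanobacterium Synechococcus sp. PCC 7002, where it is recorded as the control for YFP expression from this promoter. For cloning in E. coli, the plasmid relies on a high-copy ColE1/pUC-type origin and a β-lactamase gene with its own promoter, which gives ampicillin selection. An f1 phage origin and a fragment of the pBR322 bom region are also present.

The feature table shows that the cassette sits within the remains of a standard cloning-vector polylinker region. This region includes a lacI fragment, CAP binding site, lac promoter and operator, and an SP6 promoter upstream, with an inverted T7 promoter and a lacZα fragment downstream. Between them lies a full-length EYFP coding sequence, annotated as the mammalian codon-optimized version, followed by a T7 terminator. Short matches to capTEV and SET1 tag fragments flank the reporter; these are probably incidental hits to a histidine-tag-like stretch and to sequence upstream of the terminator, not functional tags.

Pcpt itself is not annotated, but an unannotated stretch of roughly 700 bp upstream of EYFP presumably contains it. A second unannotated segment of about 500 bp follows the terminator. The record does not say what these regions contain, how the construct is maintained or integrated in the cyanobacterium, or whether it carries a cyanobacterial selection marker. The insert was assembled by Gibson cloning.
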