Features (pLannotate 1.2.2; 16 found; start..end, strand, type, name):
    433..483     -  misc_feature   bom (fragment): basis of mobility region from pBR322
    510..614     +  promoter       AmpR promoter: bla
    615..1475    +  CDS            AmpR: β-lactamase; bla; confers resistance to ampicillin, carbenicillin, and related antibiotics
   1646..2234    +  rep_origin     ori: high-copy-number ColE1/pMB1/pBR322/pUC origin of replication
   2417..2509    +  CDS            lacI (fragment): lac repressor; lacI; The lac repressor binds to the lac operator to inhibit transcription in E. coli. This inhibition can be relieved by adding lactose or isopropyl-β-D-thiogalactopyranoside (IPTG).
   2522..2543    +  protein_bind   CAP binding site: CAP binding activates transcription in the presence of cAMP. E. coli catabolite activator protein
   2558..2588    +  promoter       lac promoter: promoter for the E. coli lac operon
   2596..2612    +  protein_bind   lac operator: The lac repressor binds to the lac operator to inhibit transcription in E. coli. This inhibition can be relieved by adding lactose or isopropyl-β-D-thiogalactopyranoside (IPTG). lac repressor encoded by lacI
   2654..2672    +  promoter       SP6 promoter: promoter for bacteriophage SP6 RNA polymerase
   3370..3387    +  CDS            capTEV™ (fragment): composite tag for in vivo biotinylation, TEV protease cleavage, and 6xHis tagging
   3445..4164    +  CDS            EYFP: enhanced YFP mammalian codon-optimized
   4191..4240    +  CDS            SET1 (fragment): solubility-enhancement tag derived from T7 phage gene 10B
   4248..4295    +  terminator     T7 terminator: transcription terminator for bacteriophage T7 RNA polymerase
   4803..4821    -  promoter       T7 promoter: promoter for bacteriophage T7 RNA polymerase
   4824..4981    +  CDS            lacZα (fragment): LacZα fragment of β-galactosidase; lacZ fragment
   4985..405     +  rep_origin     f1 ori (across the origin) (sequence partly withheld): f1 bacteriophage origin of replication; arrow indicates direction of (+) strand synthesis
>Addgene plasmid #82019 | pACSA_Pcpt_YFP | depositor full sequence | sequence record 156013 | pACSA_Pcpt_YFP sequence 5008 bps
[100 nt withheld, positions 1-100]
C
[91 nt withheld, positions 102-192]
A
[49 nt withheld, positions 194-242]
CCTTTGACGTTGGAGTCCACGTTCTTT
[37 nt withheld, positions 270-306]
ACCCTATCTCGGTCTATTCTTTTGATTTATAAGGGATTTTGCCGATTTCGGCCTATTGGTTAAAAAATGA
GCTGATTTAACAAAAATTTAACGCGAATTTTAACAAAATATTAACGCTTACAATTTCCTGATGCGGTATT
TTCTCCTTACGCATCTGTGCGGTATTTCACACCGCATCAGGTGGCACTTTTCGGGGAAATGTGCGCGGAA
CCCCTATTTGTTTATTTTTCTAAATACATTCAAATATGTATCCGCTCATGAGACAATAACCCTGATAAAT
GCTTCAATAATATTGAAAAAGGAAGAGTATGAGTATTCAACATTTCCGTGTCGCCCTTATTCCCTTTTTT
GCGGCATTTTGCCTTCCTGTTTTTGCTCACCCAGAAACGCTGGTGAAAGTAAAAGATGCTGAAGATCAGT
TGGGTGCACGAGTGGGTTACATCGAACTGGATCTCAACAGCGGTAAGATCCTTGAGAGTTTTCGCCCCGA
AGAACGTTTTCCAATGATGAGCACTTTTAAAGTTCTGCTATGTGGCGCGGTATTATCCCGTATTGACGCC
GGGCAAGAGCAACTCGGTCGCCGCATACACTATTCTCAGAATGACTTGGTTGAGTACTCACCAGTCACAG
AAAAGCATCTTACGGATGGCATGACAGTAAGAGAATTATGCAGTGCTGCCATAACCATGAGTGATAACAC
TGCGGCCAACTTACTTCTGACAACGATCGGAGGACCGAAGGAGCTAACCGCTTTTTTGCACAACATGGGG
GATCATGTAACTCGCCTTGATCGTTGGGAACCGGAGCTGAATGAAGCCATACCAAACGACGAGCGTGACA
CCACGATGCCTGTAGCAATGGCAACAACGTTGCGCAAACTATTAACTGGCGAACTACTTACTCTAGCTTC
CCGGCAACAATTAATAGACTGGATGGAGGCGGATAAAGTTGCAGGACCACTTCTGCGCTCGGCCCTTCCG
GCTGGCTGGTTTATTGCTGATAAATCTGGAGCCGGTGAGCGTGGGTCTCGCGGTATCATTGCAGCACTGG
GGCCAGATGGTAAGCCCTCCCGTATCGTAGTTATCTACACGACGGGGAGTCAGGCAACTATGGATGAACG
AAATAGACAGATCGCTGAGATAGGTGCCTCACTGATTAAGCATTGGTAACTGTCAGACCAAGTTTACTCA
TATATACTTTAGATTGATTTAAAACTTCATTTTTAATTTAAAAGGATCTAGGTGAAGATCCTTTTTGATA
ATCTCATGACCAAAATCCCTTAACGTGAGTTTTCGTTCCACTGAGCGTCAGACCCCGTAGAAAAGATCAA
AGGATCTTCTTGAGATCCTTTTTTTCTGCGCGTAATCTGCTGCTTGCAAACAAAAAAACCACCGCTACCA
GCGGTGGTTTGTTTGCCGGATCAAGAGCTACCAACTCTTTTTCCGAAGGTAACTGGCTTCAGCAGAGCGC
AGATACCAAATACTGTTCTTCTAGTGTAGCCGTAGTTAGGCCACCACTTCAAGAACTCTGTAGCACCGCC
TACATACCTCGCTCTGCTAATCCTGTTACCAGTGGCTGCTGCCAGTGGCGATAAGTCGTGTCTTACCGGG
TTGGACTCAAGACGATAGTTACCGGATAAGGCGCAGCGGTCGGGCTGAACGGGGGGTTCGTGCACACAGC
CCAGCTTGGAGCGAACGACCTACACCGAACTGAGATACCTACAGCGTGAGCTATGAGAAAGCGCCACGCT
TCCCGAAGGGAGAAAGGCGGACAGGTATCCGGTAAGCGGCAGGGTCGGAACAGGAGAGCGCACGAGGGAG
CTTCCAGGGGGAAACGCCTGGTATCTTTATAGTCCTGTCGGGTTTCGCCACCTCTGACTTGAGCGTCGAT
TTTTGTGATGCTCGTCAGGGGGGCGGAGCCTATGGAAAAACGCCAGCAACGCGGCCTTTTTACGGTTCCT
GGCCTTTTGCTGGCCTTTTGCTCACATGTTCTTTCCTGCGTTATCCCCTGATTCTGTGGATAACCGTATT
ACCGCCTTTGAGTGAGCTGATACCGCTCGCCGCAGCCGAACGACCGAGCGCAGCGAGTCAGTGAGCGAGG
AAGCGGAAGAGCGCCCAATACGCAAACCGCCTCTCCCCGCGCGTTGGCCGATTCATTAATGCAGCTGGCA
CGACAGGTTTCCCGACTGGAAAGCGGGCAGTGAGCGCAACGCAATTAATGTGAGTTAGCTCACTCATTAG
GCACCCCAGGCTTTACACTTTATGCTTCCGGCTCGTATGTTGTGTGGAATTGTGAGCGGATAACAATTTC
ACACAGGAAACAGCTATGACCATGATTACGCCAAGCTATTTAGGTGACACTATAGAATACTCAAGCTATG
AGGTGACTGCCGCACTCAATGTTCAACCAGATCTAGTGATTATTTCGGGGTTAGCAGCCGATGCGGGCAA
CCTGGTGAAGCAACTGCGAGAATTAGGTTACAACGGCATTATTGTTGGGGGGAACGGCTTAAATACTTCT
AATATTTTCCCCGTCTGCCAAGCAAAATGTGATGGGGTGTTGGTGGCCCAAGCCTACAGTGCCGAGTTAG
ATAATGAGATTAACCGCGCGTTTCGGGACGCCTATTTTCAACAAAACCAAAAAGAGCCGCCCCAATTTAG
TGCCCAGGCTTTTACGGCGATCCAAGTTTTTGTTGAAGCCCTCAGCAGCCTCGATGAAAAAACGCCCTTA
GAAACTCTTGCTCTACCGGACTTGCGACGACAACTGCGGGACGAAATTTTTGCAGGTACCTACGTCACGC
CTTTGGGTGAAATTTCCTTCACAGAGGAAGGGGAAATTGTCCAGAAGGAATTTTTTGTGGCCCAAATTGA
AATGGATGAATCGGGTCAACAGGGGCGTTTCGCCTTCATTGAAACGAACAAAGGAATTCTTAACAAAAAA
GCAGGAATAAAATTAACAAGATGTAACAGACATAAGTCCCATCACCGTTGTATAAAGTTAACTGTGGGAT
TGCAAAAGGAGCTCCCAACTCATAAAGTCAAGTAGGAGATTAATTCCATGGGCCATCATCATCATCATCA
TCATCATCATCACAGCAGCGGCCATATCGAAGGTCGTCATATGCAGGCAGCAGCCTCGATGGTGAGCAAG
GGCGAGGAGCTGTTCACCGGGGTGGTGCCCATCCTGGTCGAGCTGGACGGCGACGTAAACGGCCACAAGT
TCAGCGTGTCCGGCGAGGGCGAGGGCGATGCCACCTACGGCAAGCTGACCCTGAAGTTCATCTGCACCAC
CGGCAAGCTGCCCGTGCCCTGGCCCACCCTCGTGACCACCTTCGGCTACGGCCTGCAGTGCTTCGCCCGC
TACCCCGACCACATGAAGCAGCACGACTTCTTCAAGTCCGCCATGCCCGAAGGCTACGTCCAGGAGCGCA
CCATCTTCTTCAAGGACGACGGCAACTACAAGACCCGCGCCGAGGTGAAGTTCGAGGGCGACACCCTGGT
GAACCGCATCGAGCTGAAGGGCATCGACTTCAAGGAGGACGGCAACATCCTGGGGCACAAGCTGGAGTAC
AACTACAACAGCCACAACGTCTATATCATGGCCGACAAGCAGAAGAACGGCATCAAGGTGAACTTCAAGA
TCCGCCACAACATCGAGGACGGCAGCGTGCAGCTCGCCGACCACTACCAGCAGAACACCCCCATCGGCGA
CGGCCCCGTGCTGCTGCCCGACAACCACTACCTGAGCTACCAGTCCGCCCTGAGCAAAGACCCCAACGAG
AAGCGCGATCACATGGTCCTGCTGGAGTTCGTGACCGCCGCCGGGATCACTCTCGGCATGGACGAGCTGT
ACAAGTAACGAGGGCGGTGCTTTGGCAGGATCCGGCTGCTAACAAAGCCCGAAAGGAAGCTGAGTTGGCT
GCTGCCACCGCTGAGCAATAACTAGCATAACCCCTTGGGGCCTCTAAACGGGTCTTGACGGGTTTTTTGT
CTAGAGCGCTCAAGTTGATCGAATGTATGCCCCGGATATGACCTAGGGAGATTCTTCTAAAGCGAGCAGG
GTTTGCCAAGTGGCGATCGCCTCAGGGAACCATAACCAACTTTGTTCGAGGCGGCGGGGGTTGAGCTGGG
AACGATCGAGATCTAGGGCGATCGCCCGGAGTTTTTCGGCTTTCCCTACAAGAATTTCCTGGTCAACGTC
GGTGGGTTGCCTTTGGGCCAAATCGTACATACTAATCGCCAGGCCCGCATAAATCTCCGCCTGGAGGGCT
GGGGGGAAATCCTGGGTCGTTGCCGCCGCTAAGGCTTCATACCAACGATCATTGGCGGCTTCGTAATCTG
CATTGAGGTAATGGACAAAACCCAGGGCCATCAAAATTTCGGGGTCGTTGGGCTGTTGGGCTAGGGCCAT
GTCCCAATTGTCTTGCACCGTGGCGATCGCCGTTGCTTGGGTTGGCGATGGTGGGACGGCAGCCAAAGTT
GTTTGCCAGCATGCGCCCTATAGTGAGTCGTATTACAATTCACTGGCCGTCGTTTTACAACGTCGTGACT
GGGAAAACCCTGGCGTTACCCAACTTAATCGCCTTGCAGCACATCCCCCTTTCGCCAGCTGGCGTAATAG
CGAAGAGGCCCGCACCGATCGCCCTTCCCAACAGTTGCGCAGCCTGAATGGCGAATGGACGCGCCCTGTA
GCGGCGCATTAA
