Features (pLannotate 1.2.2; 16 found; start..end, strand, type, name):
    433..483     -  misc_feature   bom (fragment): basis of mobility region from pBR322
    510..614     +  promoter       AmpR promoter: bla
    615..1475    +  CDS            AmpR: β-lactamase; bla; confers resistance to ampicillin, carbenicillin, and related antibiotics
   1646..2234    +  rep_origin     ori: high-copy-number ColE1/pMB1/pBR322/pUC origin of replication
   2417..2509    +  CDS            lacI (fragment): lac repressor; lacI; The lac repressor binds to the lac operator to inhibit transcription in E. coli. This inhibition can be relieved by adding lactose or isopropyl-β-D-thiogalactopyranoside (IPTG).
   2522..2543    +  protein_bind   CAP binding site: CAP binding activates transcription in the presence of cAMP. E. coli catabolite activator protein
   2558..2588    +  promoter       lac promoter: promoter for the E. coli lac operon
   2596..2612    +  protein_bind   lac operator: The lac repressor binds to the lac operator to inhibit transcription in E. coli. This inhibition can be relieved by adding lactose or isopropyl-β-D-thiogalactopyranoside (IPTG). lac repressor encoded by lacI
   2654..2672    +  promoter       SP6 promoter: promoter for bacteriophage SP6 RNA polymerase
   3370..3387    +  CDS            capTEV™ (fragment): composite tag for in vivo biotinylation, TEV protease cleavage, and 6xHis tagging
   3445..4164    +  CDS            EYFP: enhanced YFP mammalian codon-optimized
   4191..4240    +  CDS            SET1 (fragment): solubility-enhancement tag derived from T7 phage gene 10B
   4248..4295    +  terminator     T7 terminator: transcription terminator for bacteriophage T7 RNA polymerase
   4803..4821    -  promoter       T7 promoter: promoter for bacteriophage T7 RNA polymerase
   4824..4981    +  CDS            lacZα (fragment): LacZα fragment of β-galactosidase; lacZ fragment
   4985..405     +  rep_origin     f1 ori (across the origin) (sequence partly withheld): f1 bacteriophage origin of replication; arrow indicates direction of (+) strand synthesis
>Addgene plasmid #82019 | pACSA_Pcpt_YFP | addgene full sequence | sequence record 161661 | Addgene NGS result
[100 nt withheld, positions 1-100]
C
[91 nt withheld, positions 102-192]
A
[49 nt withheld, positions 194-242]
CCTTTGACGTTGGAGTCCACGTTCTTT
[37 nt withheld, positions 270-306]
ACCCTATCTCGGTCTATTCTTTTGATTTATAAGGGATTTTGCCGATTTCGGCCTATTGGTTAAAAAATGA
GCTGATTTAACAAAAATTTAACGCGAATTTTAACAAAATATTAACGCTTACAATTTCCTGATGCGGTATT
TTCTCCTTACGCATCTGTGCGGTATTTCACACCGCATCAGGTGGCACTTTTCGGGGAAATGTGCGCGGAA
CCCCTATTTGTTTATTTTTCTAAATACATTCAAATATGTATCCGCTCATGAGACAATAACCCTGATAAAT
GCTTCAATAATATTGAAAAAGGAAGAGTATGAGTATTCAACATTTCCGTGTCGCCCTTATTCCCTTTTTT
GCGGCATTTTGCCTTCCTGTTTTTGCTCACCCAGAAACGCTGGTGAAAGTAAAAGATGCTGAAGATCAGT
TGGGTGCACGAGTGGGTTACATCGAACTGGATCTCAACAGCGGTAAGATCCTTGAGAGTTTTCGCCCCGA
AGAACGTTTTCCAATGATGAGCACTTTTAAAGTTCTGCTATGTGGCGCGGTATTATCCCGTATTGACGCC
GGGCAAGAGCAACTCGGTCGCCGCATACACTATTCTCAGAATGACTTGGTTGAGTACTCACCAGTCACAG
AAAAGCATCTTACGGATGGCATGACAGTAAGAGAATTATGCAGTGCTGCCATAACCATGAGTGATAACAC
TGCGGCCAACTTACTTCTGACAACGATCGGAGGACCGAAGGAGCTAACCGCTTTTTTGCACAACATGGGG
GATCATGTAACTCGCCTTGATCGTTGGGAACCGGAGCTGAATGAAGCCATACCAAACGACGAGCGTGACA
CCACGATGCCTGTAGCAATGGCAACAACGTTGCGCAAACTATTAACTGGCGAACTACTTACTCTAGCTTC
CCGGCAACAATTAATAGACTGGATGGAGGCGGATAAAGTTGCAGGACCACTTCTGCGCTCGGCCCTTCCG
GCTGGCTGGTTTATTGCTGATAAATCTGGAGCCGGTGAGCGTGGGTCTCGCGGTATCATTGCAGCACTGG
GGCCAGATGGTAAGCCCTCCCGTATCGTAGTTATCTACACGACGGGGAGTCAGGCAACTATGGATGAACG
AAATAGACAGATCGCTGAGATAGGTGCCTCACTGATTAAGCATTGGTAACTGTCAGACCAAGTTTACTCA
TATATACTTTAGATTGATTTAAAACTTCATTTTTAATTTAAAAGGATCTAGGTGAAGATCCTTTTTGATA
ATCTCATGACCAAAATCCCTTAACGTGAGTTTTCGTTCCACTGAGCGTCAGACCCCGTAGAAAAGATCAA
AGGATCTTCTTGAGATCCTTTTTTTCTGCGCGTAATCTGCTGCTTGCAAACAAAAAAACCACCGCTACCA
GCGGTGGTTTGTTTGCCGGATCAAGAGCTACCAACTCTTTTTCCGAAGGTAACTGGCTTCAGCAGAGCGC
AGATACCAAATACTGTTCTTCTAGTGTAGCCGTAGTTAGGCCACCACTTCAAGAACTCTGTAGCACCGCC
TACATACCTCGCTCTGCTAATCCTGTTACCAGTGGCTGCTGCCAGTGGCGATAAGTCGTGTCTTACCGGG
TTGGACTCAAGACGATAGTTACCGGATAAGGCGCAGCGGTCGGGCTGAACGGGGGGTTCGTGCACACAGC
CCAGCTTGGAGCGAACGACCTACACCGAACTGAGATACCTACAGCGTGAGCTATGAGAAAGCGCCACGCT
TCCCGAAGGGAGAAAGGCGGACAGGTATCCGGTAAGCGGCAGGGTCGGAACAGGAGAGCGCACGAGGGAG
CTTCCAGGGGGAAACGCCTGGTATCTTTATAGTCCTGTCGGGTTTCGCCACCTCTGACTTGAGCGTCGAT
TTTTGTGATGCTCGTCAGGGGGGCGGAGCCTATGGAAAAACGCCAGCAACGCGGCCTTTTTACGGTTCCT
GGCCTTTTGCTGGCCTTTTGCTCACATGTTCTTTCCTGCGTTATCCCCTGATTCTGTGGATAACCGTATT
ACCGCCTTTGAGTGAGCTGATACCGCTCGCCGCAGCCGAACGACCGAGCGCAGCGAGTCAGTGAGCGAGG
AAGCGGAAGAGCGCCCAATACGCAAACCGCCTCTCCCCGCGCGTTGGCCGATTCATTAATGCAGCTGGCA
CGACAGGTTTCCCGACTGGAAAGCGGGCAGTGAGCGCAACGCAATTAATGTGAGTTAGCTCACTCATTAG
GCACCCCAGGCTTTACACTTTATGCTTCCGGCTCGTATGTTGTGTGGAATTGTGAGCGGATAACAATTTC
ACACAGGAAACAGCTATGACCATGATTACGCCAAGCTATTTAGGTGACACTATAGAATACTCAAGCTATG
AGGTGACTGCCGCACTCAATGTTCAACCAGATCTAGTGATTATTTCGGGGTTAGCAGCCGATGCGGGCAA
CCTGGTGAAGCAACTGCGAGAATTAGGTTACAACGGCATTATTGTTGGGGGGAACGGCTTAAATACTTCT
AATATTTTCCCCGTCTGCCAAGCAAAATGTGATGGGGTGTTGGTGGCCCAAGCCTACAGTGCCGAGTTAG
ATAATGAGATTAACCGCGCGTTTCGGGACGCCTATTTTCAACAAAACCAAAAAGAGCCGCCCCAATTTAG
TGCCCAGGCTTTTACGGCGATCCAAGTTTTTGTTGAAGCCCTCAGCAGCCTCGATGAAAAAACGCCCTTA
GAAACTCTTGCTCTACCGGACTTGCGACGACAACTGCGGGACGAAATTTTTGCAGGTACCTACGTCACGC
CTTTGGGTGAAATTTCCTTCACAGAGGAAGGGGAAATTGTCCAGAAGGAATTTTTTGTGGCCCAAATTGA
AATGGATGAATCGGGTCAACAGGGGCGTTTCGCCTTCATTGAAACGAACAAAGGAATTCTTAACAAAAAA
GCAGGAATAAAATTAACAAGATGTAACAGACATAAGTCCCATCACCGTTGTATAAAGTTAACTGTGGGAT
TGCAAAAGGAGCTCCCAACTCATAAAGTCAAGTAGGAGATTAATTCCATGGGCCATCATCATCATCATCA
TCATCATCATCACAGCAGCGGCCATATCGAAGGTCGTCATATGCAGGCAGCAGCCTCGATGGTGAGCAAG
GGCGAGGAGCTGTTCACCGGGGTGGTGCCCATCCTGGTCGAGCTGGACGGCGACGTAAACGGCCACAAGT
TCAGCGTGTCCGGCGAGGGCGAGGGCGATGCCACCTACGGCAAGCTGACCCTGAAGTTCATCTGCACCAC
CGGCAAGCTGCCCGTGCCCTGGCCCACCCTCGTGACCACCTTCGGCTACGGCCTGCAGTGCTTCGCCCGC
TACCCCGACCACATGAAGCAGCACGACTTCTTCAAGTCCGCCATGCCCGAAGGCTACGTCCAGGAGCGCA
CCATCTTCTTCAAGGACGACGGCAACTACAAGACCCGCGCCGAGGTGAGGTTCGAGGGCGACACCCTGGT
GAACCGCATCGAGCTGAAGGGCATCGACTTCAAGGAGGACGGCAACATCCTGGGGCACAAGCTGGAGTAC
AACTACAACAGCCACAACGTCTATATCATGGCCGACAAGCAGAAGAACGGCATCAAGGTGAACTTCAAGA
TCCGCCACAACATCGAGGACGGCAGCGTGCAGCTCGCCGACCACTACCAGCAGAACACCCCCATCGGCGA
CGGCCCCGTGCTGCTGCCCGACAACCACTACCTGAGCTACCAGTCCGCCCTGAGCAAAGACCCCAACGAG
AAGCGCGATCACATGGTCCTGCTGGAGTTCGTGACCGCCGCCGGGATCACTCTCGGCATGGACGAGCTGT
ACAAGTAACGAGGGCGGTGCTTTGGCAGGATCCGGCTGCTAACAAAGCCCGAAAGGAAGCTGAGTTGGCT
GCTGCCACCGCTGAGCAATAACTAGCATAACCCCTTGGGGCCTCTAAACGGGTCTTGACGGGTTTTTTGT
CTAGAGCGCTCAAGTTGATCGAATGTATGCCCCGGATATGACCTAGGGAGATTCTTCTAAAGCGAGCAGG
GTTTGCCAAGTGGCGATCGCCTCAGGGAACCATAACCAACTTTGTTCGAGGCGGCGGGGGTTGAGCTGGG
AACGATCGAGATCTAGGGCGATCGCCCGGAGTTTTTCGGCTTTCCCTACAAGAATTTCCTGGTCAACGTC
GGTGGGTTGCCTTTGGGCCAAATCGTACATACTAATCGCCAGGCCCGCATAAATCTCCGCCTGGAGGGCT
GGGGGGAAATCCTGGGTCGTTGCCGCCGCTAAGGCTTCATACCAACGATCATTGGCGGCTTCGTAATCTG
CATTGAGGTAATGGACAAAACCCAGGGCCATCAAAATTTCGGGGTCGTTGGGCTGTTGGGCTAGGGCCAT
GTCCCAATTGTCTTGCACCGTGGCGATCGCCGTTGCTTGGGTTGGCGATGGTGGGACGGCAGCCAAAGTT
GTTTGCCAGCATGCGCCCTATAGTGAGTCGTATTACAATTCACTGGCCGTCGTTTTACAACGTCGTGACT
GGGAAAACCCTGGCGTTACCCAACTTAATCGCCTTGCAGCACATCCCCCTTTCGCCAGCTGGCGTAATAG
CGAAGAGGCCCGCACCGATCGCCCTTCCCAACAGTTGCGCAGCCTGAATGGCGAATGGACGCGCCCTGTA
GCGGCGCATTAA
