>Addgene plasmid #82019 | pACSA_Pcpt_YFP | addgene partial sequence | sequence record 158970 | EGFP-N 5'-CGTCGCCGTCCAGCTCGACCAG-3'
CTCGCCCTTGCTCACCATCGAGGCTGCTGCCTGCATATGACGACCTTCGATATGGCCGCTGCTGTGATGA
TGATGATGATGATGATGATGATGGCCCATGGAATTAATCTCCTACTTGACTTTATGAGTTGGGAGCTCCT
TTTGCAATCCCACAGTTAACTTTATACAACGGTGATGGGACTTATGTCTGTTACATCTTGTTAATTTTAT
TCCTGCTTTTTTGTTAAGAATTCCTTTGTTCGTTTCAATGAAGGCGAAACGCCCCTGTTGACCCGATTCA
TCCATTTCAATTTGGGCCACAAAAAATTCCTTCTGGACAATTTCCCCTTCCTCTGTGAAGGAAATTTCAC
CCAAAGGCGTGACGTAGGTACCTGCAAAAATTTCGTCCCGCAGTTGTCGTCGCAAGTCCGGTAGAGCAAG
AGTTTCTAAGGGCGTTTTTTCATCGAGGCTGCTGAGGGCTTCAACAAAAACTTGGATCGCCGTAAAAGCC
TGGGCACTAAATTGGGGCGGCTCTTTTTGGTTTTGTTGAAAATAGGCGTCCCGAAACGCGCGGTTAATCT
CATTATCTAACTCGGCACTGTAGGCTTGGGCCACCAACACCCCATCACATTTTGCTTGGCAGACGGGGAA
AATATTAGAAGTATTTAAGCCGTTCCCCCCAACAATAATGCCGTTGTAACCTAATTCTCGCAGTTGCTTC
ACCA
