>Addgene plasmid #82019 | pACSA_Pcpt_YFP | addgene partial sequence | sequence record 158971 | M13pUC-Fwd 5'-CCCAGTCACGACGTTGTAAAACG-3'
CGACTCACTATAGGGCGCATGCTGGCAAACAACTTTGGCTGCCGTCCCACCATCGCCAACCCAAGCAACG
GCGATCGCCACGGTGCAAGACAATTGGGACATGGCCCTAGCCCAACAGCCCAACGACCCCGAAATTTTGA
TGGCCCTGGGTTTTGTCCATTACCTCAATGCAGATTACGAAGCCGCCAATGATCGTTGGTATGAAGCCTT
AGCGGCGGCAACGACCCAGGATTTCCCCCCAGCCCTCCAGGCGGAGATTTATGCGGGCCTGGCGATTAGT
ATGTACGATTTGGCCCAAAGGCAACCCACCGACGTTGACCAGGAAATTCTTGTAGGGAAAGCCGAAAAAC
TCCGGGCGATCGCCCTAGATCTCGATCGTTCCCAGCTCAACCCCCGCCGCCTCGAACAAAGTTGGTTATG
GTTCCCTGAGGCGATCGCCACTTGGCAAACCCTGCTCGCTTTAGAAGAATCTCCCTAGGTCATATCCGGG
GCATACATTCGATCAACTTGAGCGCTCTAGACAAAAAACCCGTCAAGACCCGTTTAGAGGCCCCAAGGGG
TTATGCTAGTTATTGCTCAGCGGTGGCAGCAGCCAACTCAGCTTCCTTTCGGGCTTTGTTAGCAGCCGGA
TCCTGCCAAAGCACCGCCCTCGTTACTTGTACAGCTCGTCCATGCCGAGAGTGATCCCGGCGGCGGTCAC
GAACTCCAGCAGGACCATGTGATCGCGCTTCTCGTTGGGGTCTTTGCTCAGGGCGGACTGGTAGCTCAGG
TAGTGGTTGTCGGGCAGCAGCACGGGGCCGTCGCCGATGGGGGTGTTCTGCTGGTAGTGGTCGGCGAGCT
GCACGCTGCCGTCCTCGATGTTGTGGCGGATCTTGAAGTTCACCTTGATGCCGTTCTTCTGCTTGTCGGC
CATG
